>Addgene plasmid #71007 | pFOSGE_COF3D11 | depositor partial sequence | sequence record 126949 | insert
ATGCCCATTTGCAAGCGGGAAGGATTCGACCTGAATCAGAAGGAGGGCAAGAACGAAACATTCCACGACA
ACGACCAGGTCTTCTGCTGCTACATCACTAAGCGCATTTTTCGCGACTATGAACACTACTTCCGGCACGT
GATGGTGATCAACTCAACGGTGTGGCAGTGCGAGGCCACCGGCAAGGAGAACCTCACCTACGAGGAGGCG
GTCAAAAGTGAGCGGGCGGCTCGCAAGAAGATGGAGCAGTTCAAACAGAGCCTTCGGGCACCCGTCCTTC
TGGTTGTGGAGCACGCCCAACAGTCGGCGGTCAACACCTTGAACATGATAGTGGCCAAGTTTCTGCGCAA
GCGCTACTTTATCGGCGAGGAGGTGTCGGTGCAAGCTAAGAAGAACGCCACGTACACGGTGTTGGGTGTC
AAGTTGGACAAAAATATGCCGGAACCACTCAATGGTATCTATGAGGACACGGACAACCTGGTCTACAGAC
TACGACCAAACAAGGGCGATCCCAGTGCAGAGCTTGATCTGCCCTTTAGGCAATTACGTCGCTCGCGCAT
GGAGTTTAACCTGGAAAACCTGAGTATGTTTATAAAGAGCAATGTATCGCGGGTGGATGGACTTCTTCGA
CCCAAGCCAGAGGCATACAAGCAGTACGTGACGGACCCTGGCGTAAACTTCTCCACAATTTTCATTGGCA
AAATGCCACGTTATTCTCCCGCTAAGATTAAAAAACCTGACGGCAAGAAGCAATCCACTCTCAACAAATA
TATTGTCGCCGGTGAAGCAACGGCTGCAAAGTCAAAGGCGAAGGCCAAGTCTGATGCTAAATCTCTGGCA
GAGGAATTGGAGCGGGTTAAGCGAGAAAAAGAGGCCAAGCTTATTGAGTTGGAAAAACAAAAGGCGGAAA
AGAAGGCACAGTTGATTGAACGCGTTGAAAACGAATGTAATTTACTGCTTCAAAAGACGGACGACCTGGA
GAGAACCGACCAAAAAGTCCTGCCCCGCTACAGACAGATCGTCACATTGCTGCCTGAGCACCTCCTGGGT
GATGCCTTCATGATGCGCGAGTTTATGCACACTTACACAGGATTGCTGTCCGGCATCGAGGTGTTCCGTC
AGAACCTCAGTTTCTACGAGATGACACGTGCACTGACTGCTCGTGAGATTGCGGGCCCACTATCGGACAT
CCTCCTCGTTCTGCTTGGCACTGTTTTCGATCTGCAAAAAGAAGAGGAGGAGGAATGCGCAGTGACCTAC
CTCGATCGGGCCGCACAAACTCAGGAGCCCTATTGGAGTATGGCGCAGGCCGCCAAAAGTCACCTTTACG
CCAAGAGGCACTTTTCCTTTAAGGTAAATGAACTACCATTAGATGCACTGACTCTCAGTGAAGTGCTACG
ACTGCATCTACTTGGATCCGGAGCTTTTGTAAATGAAAAGGCGGAGCGCTGGAGAGTCATGTACCGGAAT
GGCTACTCGTCAAAAGAAGACCCTGGTCTGGAACTACGTCTGGAACACTCGCACATCCTGCGCATTCTCA
AAAATCATTCCGTATATCAGCTAAAGTTTAAGGATATAATGCTCCTGATTCGCTGCCTGATGTCCCAAAT
TATGACATACTCGGGCACGATTAACTTGATTGAGGAGCGTATGGAGCAAACAGCAAAGGCCAGGCAAGAT
CTACGAGCTCTAGTTGTCGGGGAAAATAAGAGATTAGCCGCCGTAGAGATAAACAGGAAAAAACTCACGC
AAATGCACCACCTGGAGGTAAATGGCGTTGAGCCTGAAAAGAGGGAAGCGTTGGTCGAGAAATTAAAGAA
GAGTATTGCCGAGCTACACGCCCAATCGGATCAGCAACATCGCAAGCACGAGTTGCAGATGCTTAAGTTG
CATTCGCAGCTTTTCAATTTTTTGGTTTACTTGGGCATGGATAGGTGCTACAGGAAATATTACGTTTTGG
AGTCTATGCCTGGGATCTTTGTCGAGCATTCGCCAGACAGCCTTGACACTTGTTTGGAGCAACCAATAAC
AAATAAGTCCCAAATAGAAATTCGTCAGCAGTCTGCATTGCCAAAGAATCGCAAGGACCTAAGGGTATAT
CTACTCAAACTCTACGGAGACGACGAAAAGAAAACTAAGAAAAAGGCCAAGCACTCTCTAGAGAACAAGG
AGAACCAAGAGCATCGCCTTAACGGCAGTGCAGAACCCATGGATGTCGAATCTGATTCTCCAGAGGCTCC
CACTCATTTTGAGCTCTTGATGTGCAGTGGTGACAAACGATCTTGTATTGTGCATGATTCAAGAAATGGG
CAACGGCAGCGTTGGGCATATATTTACAAAGCCGAGGAGATCGATGAATTAATTAAGGCTCTCAATCCCA
ATGGTCTCCGTGAATATGAACTCCTTCAAGAGCTATCCGTTCTGCGTTCCTTAATCGAACAGCATGCTAA
GACCTGCCCAGTAGACTTGCTAAGTCTAGAAAACGAAACAATGCGCAAGAAGTTTATGGCGGCGATGGAA
TCTGAAACTAACCGTAAATACGGAGAAGCAAACTTTGGGTTACCGAATGGGACCGATCTAAACGAAGTGA
TGCGCTTGCATTTAGTGGATCGAATTATTCAATTTGAAAATGATATTTACACTGGTGATCTCGGCCGCCT
GAAAGTTAAGGATATGGAAAAGTGGCGAAGTGACTTGCTTGGAGGCAATTACGACGCTCAGTGCAAGCTG
CAGTGGGGCCCGGGTGGCAAGTTGGAAGATGAAGCTGGTTCTGACAACGAATCCCACGAAACTCACGAGG
AGGACGATGGCGCACTATTAGGTAAATATGCCAGGAAACCATATCGCGATCCTGGCATGTATTTGGCAGC
TTCTGCAGACACAAAACCCCTACCAGACAGCGACGATGAGGAGGATCAGCATACGAATGCCGTCTCGATT
CCTATCGCCGTGCATAACATGGCCTCGGCCCTTCTGCAAGTGGAGCAGGCTATTGGAAAACGGTTTCTGA
AGGAACCCTACGGCATGAAGAAGTGGGACCCCAAGCAGGAGGCTTTAAAACTTGCCTGCGACTCGCGTTT
GCACCAGTGGGAAGTTTCGCTAATGGAAAGTACAAGCTTTGCTCAAGTCTTTCTGCACCTAAACATCTTG
CACGACTGTATTCAGTGGAGGCGTTCCACCAATAAGTCATTATGCAAGGTCTGCAGGCGTGGCAGCGATC
CGGAGAAGATGCTGCTGTGCGATGAATGCAACGCTGGCACTCACATGTTCTGCCTGAAGCCTAAGCTGAG
GTCTGTACCCCCGGGCAACTGGTATTGCAATGATTGCGTAAAGAGTCTGGGTCTCAGCAATGGTCAAAAC
GAAAAGGATAAAAGGCAGGCGACAAAGAAGAAACGCAAGTTTATCGTAGAAGAGGAGGATGATGAAGCTA
CAGACGAAGAAGAGGAAGAGAAAAAGGATGACGATATGACCGATGAGGATGCGGAGCACGAGAACGAAAA
ACACGATGAGGACGTTGAGGACGACGAAAGTGTGACCTCTACCCCCTCATCTTCCAGAGTCAATGGGCGA
ATTGTAAGGCGACCCCGCACACGGCCAACAAGCAGAAGACTTACATCGAAAGAGATCGAAGAACATGCTC
AGGAAGACGTTGACAGCGGAGACGTCAGCGATGACGCATCCTTAACCGCCGGTGAAGATACGATCGAAGA
CGAGTCAGATGAGGAAAAGGTGTGTCAGAAGTGTTTCTACGATGGCGGTGAAATCAAATGTGTGCAATGC
AGGCTATTCTTTCACCTGGAATGTGTTCACCTCAAGCGACCGCCTCGCACAGATTTCGTTTGTAAAACCT
GCAAGCCGATGCCACAACGACCTAGGCGCCGGCGCAGTAACATGAATGGTGATCATGACCGCGATGAGGA
GGAGCCAAAAGCAAAGCGACCACGTAACTCTTTGCGCCTATCTATCGACAAGACCGCCCGCCCAAGCAAC
GGCAACAACAACAACAATAATAACAACAGCAGCGTCAATAACAACAACCATCGCAGAAGCGGGCGTCGGA
CGAACGAGCACATGCCGTTGAACAGTGCCGCCTTGTACGATCTGCTTGAGCAGATCATGAAGCACAAGGC
CGCTTGGCCGTTTCTGCGACCAGTGCTGACATCGGAGGTTCCCGATTACCATCAGATCATCAAAACGCCC
ATGGATCTAGCTAAAATCAAATCCAAGCTAAACATGGGCGCCTACCAGCTAAACGAGGAGCTGCTCAGCG
ACATTCAGTTGGTGTTTAGAAACTGCGATTTGTACAACGTAGAAGGCAACGAAATATACGACGCTGGTTG
TCAACTAGAACGATTCGTGATCGATCGATGTAGGGACATGCAGCTACCGTTTAGGCCTAGCGATATGAAC
GGGGAAGTCAAAGCTTGC
