>Addgene plasmid #71007 | pFOSGE_COF3D11 | addgene partial sequence | sequence record 131487 | M13-F20 5'-TGTAAAACGACGGCCAGT-3'
TGACCTGTTCGTTGCAACAAATTGATGAGCAATGCTTTTTTATAATGCCAACTTTGTACAAAAAAGCAGG
CTTCATGCCCATTTGCAAGCGGGAAGGATTCGACCTGAATCAGAAGGAGGGCAAGAACGAAACATTCCAC
GACAACGACCAGGTCTTCTGCTGCTACATCACTAAGCGCATTTTTCGCGACTATGAACACTACTTCCGGC
ACGTGATGGTGATCAACTCAACGGTGTGGCAGTGCGAGGCCACCGGCAAGGAGAACCTCACCTACGAGGA
GGCGGTCAAAAGTGAGCGGGCGGCTCGCAAGAAGATGGAGCAGTTCAAACAGAGCCTTCGGGCACCCGTC
CTTCTGGTTGTGGAGCACGCCCAACAGTCGGCGGTCAACACCTTGAACATGATAGTGGCCAAGTTTCTGC
GCAAGCGCTACTTTATCGGCGAGGAGGTGTCGGTGCAAGCTAAGAAGAACGCCACGTACACGGTGTTGGG
TGTCAAGTTGGACAAAAATATGCCGGAACCACTCAATGGTATCTATGAGGACACGGACAACCTGGTCTAC
AGACTACGACCAAACAAGGGCGATCCCAGTGCAGAGCTTGATCTGCCCTTTAGGCAATTACGTCGCTCGC
GCATGGAGTTTAACCTGGAAAACCTGAGTATGTTTATAAAGAGCAATGTATCGCGGGTGGATGGACTTCT
TCGACCCAAGCCAGAGGCATACAAGCAGTACGTGACGGACCCTGGCGTAAACTTCTCCACAAT
