[The description below was written by a language model from this plasmid's Addgene catalogue record.]
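Description:
pFOSGE_COF3D11 is a Gateway entry clone built on the pDONR221 donor vector backbone and carrying the Drosophila melanogaster gene Acf1 (also annotated as CG1966) as an insert of about 4.4 kb. It is a high-copy bacterial plasmid maintained in standard E. coli cloning strains under kanamycin selection. The insert was introduced by Gateway cloning. In general, recombining an attB-flanked fragment into a pDONR vector replaces the donor cassette and leaves the insert flanked by attL sites, although no feature table is provided here to confirm the exact site arrangement. M13 forward and reverse priming sites on either side of the insert are listed for sequence verification.

As an entry clone, the plasmid is not an expression construct. The record lists no promoter, tag or reporter associated with the insert, and entry vectors of this type normally lack elements for expression in eukaryotic cells. Its role is to serve as a shuttle: an LR recombination reaction moves the Acf1 sequence in a defined orientation into any compatible destination vector, which then supplies the promoter, fusion partners and host-specific selection markers. The record does not state whether the insert includes a stop codon or which transcript features beyond the listed FlyBase transcript identifier it covers, so its suitability for C-terminal fusions cannot be judged from the information given. The associated publication concerns the context-dependent regulatory functions of transcriptional regulators, which suggests the clone belongs to a collection of fly transcription factor and cofactor entry clones, but the record itself gives the purpose only as a Gateway entry clone.
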