Addgene plasmid #71007: pFOSGE_COF3D11
Purpose: Gateway entry clone
Depositing lab: Alexander Stark. Depositing organization: Research Institute of Molecular Pathology (IMP). Publication: Transcriptional regulators form diverse groups with context-dependent regulatory functions. Stampfel G, Kazmar T, Frank O, Wienerroither S, Reiter F, Stark A. Nature. 2015 Nov 9. doi: 10.1038/nature15545. PubMed 26550828.
Backbone
  Vector backbone: pDONR221
  Backbone manufacturer: Invitrogen
  Backbone size w/o insert (bp): 4762
  Vector type: Gateway entry vector
Growth in bacteria
  Bacterial resistance: Kanamycin, 50 μg/mL
  Growth temperature: 37°C
  Growth strain: DH5alpha
  Copy number: High Copy
Gene/Insert
  Gene/Insert name: Acf1 (alt names: FBgn0027620; CG1966, FBtr0085845)
  Species: D. melanogaster (fly)
  Insert size (bp): 4428
  Cloning method: Gateway Cloning
  Sequencing primers: 5′ M13-F20; 3′ M13R
Terms and licenses: Academic/Nonprofit Terms; Industry Terms: Not Available to Industry
How to cite: pFOSGE_COF3D11 was a gift from Alexander Stark (Addgene plasmid # 71007 ; http://n2t.net/addgene:71007 ; RRID:Addgene_71007)
